Addgene plasmid #183433: pOC2 Gria1-Halo KI
Purpose: CreOFF knock-in for GluA1-Halo (amino acid position: stop codon)
Depositing lab: Harold MacGillavry. Depositing organization: Utrecht University. Publication: Duplex Labeling and Manipulation of Neuronal Proteins Using Sequential CRISPR/Cas9 Gene Editing. Droogers WJ, Willems J, MacGillavry HD, de Jong APH. eNeuro. 2022 Jul 18;9(4):ENEURO.0056-22.2022. doi: 10.1523/ENEURO.0056-22.2022. PubMed 35851300.
Backbone
  Vector backbone: pOC2
  Vector type: CRISPR
Growth in bacteria
  Bacterial resistance: Ampicillin, 100 μg/mL
  Growth temperature: 37°C
  Growth strain: DH5alpha
  Copy number: High Copy
Gene/Insert
  Gene/Insert name: gRNA and Halo donor
  gRNA/shRNA sequence: GGGAGCCACAGGATTGTAAC
  Species: M. musculus (mouse), R. norvegicus (rat)
  Cloning method: Restriction Enzyme; 5′ cloning site unknown (unknown if destroyed)
  Sequencing primers: 5′ ctagtccgtttttagcgcgt; 3′ cgggccatttaccgtaagtt
Terms and licenses: Academic/Nonprofit Terms; Industry Terms: Not Available to Industry
Depositor comments: Please visit https://www.biorxiv.org/content/10.1101/2022.01.02.474730v1 for bioRxiv preprint.
How to cite: pOC2 Gria1-Halo KI was a gift from Harold MacGillavry (Addgene plasmid # 183433 ; http://n2t.net/addgene:183433 ; RRID:Addgene_183433)
