[The description below was written by a language model from this plasmid's Addgene catalogue record and pLannotate feature annotations shown in this document.]
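Description:
pOC2 Gria1-Halo KI is a CRISPR knock-in plasmid built on the pOC2 backbone and designed to tag endogenous GluA1, the AMPA receptor subunit encoded by Gria1, with HaloTag in mouse or rat cells. It is maintained in E. coli as a high-copy plasmid through a ColE1/pUC-type origin and selected with ampicillin via the β-lactamase gene and its promoter. An f1 phage origin is also present. The annotation detects one AAV2 inverted terminal repeat downstream of the payload, which suggests an AAV-derived backbone, although only a single ITR is annotated in the 4,290 nt sequence. No Cas9 coding sequence is annotated, so the nuclease presumably has to be supplied from a separate construct.

The payload combines a guide RNA expression unit with a donor. A mouse U6 RNA polymerase III promoter fragment is flanked by two loxP511 sites in the same orientation and is followed by the S. pyogenes gRNA scaffold, which expresses a guide aimed at the Gria1 stop codon region. Because the promoter is floxed, Cre recombinase excises it and shuts off guide expression, which is the "CreOFF" behaviour named in the record. The HaloTag coding sequence downstream serves as the donor to be inserted at the stop codon position, giving a C-terminal GluA1-Halo fusion expressed from the native locus that can be covalently labelled with chloroalkane ligands. The record does not describe the sequences flanking the donor or the integration mechanism. According to the associated publication title, the Cre-switchable design supports sequential gene editing, allowing duplex labelling and manipulation of neuronal proteins in the same cell.
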