Features (pLannotate 1.2.2; 15 found; start..end, strand, type, name):
     39..72      +  protein_bind   loxP511: Cre-mediated recombination occurs in the 8-bp core sequence (GTATACAT). loxP511 sites are compatible with each other, but incompatible with wild-type loxP sites. Cre recombinase
     73..338     +  promoter       U6 promoter (fragment): RNA polymerase III promoter for mouse U6 snRNA (Das et al., 1988)
    343..376     +  protein_bind   loxP511: Cre-mediated recombination occurs in the 8-bp core sequence (GTATACAT). loxP511 sites are compatible with each other, but incompatible with wild-type loxP sites. Cre recombinase
    406..481     +  misc_RNA       gRNA scaffold: guide RNA scaffold for the Streptococcus pyogenes CRISPR/Cas9 system
    488..531     +  misc_RNA       gRNA scaffold (fragment): guide RNA scaffold for the Streptococcus pyogenes CRISPR/Cas9 system
    634..1524    +  CDS            HaloTag®: modified bacterial dehalogenase that forms covalent bonds with chloroalkane derivatives
   1562..1582    +  enhancer       CMV enhancer (fragment): human cytomegalovirus immediate early enhancer; contains an 18-bp deletion relative to the standard CMV enhancer
   1591..1731    +  repeat_region  AAV2 ITR: inverted terminal repeat of adeno-associated virus serotype 2 inverted
   1736..1787    -  misc_feature   bom (fragment): basis of mobility region from pBR322
   1806..2261    +  rep_origin     f1 ori (sequence partly withheld): f1 bacteriophage origin of replication; arrow indicates direction of (+) strand synthesis
   2262..2311    -  misc_feature   bom (fragment): basis of mobility region from pBR322
   2413..2448    -  CDS            rop (fragment): Rop protein, which maintains plasmids at low copy number; rop
   2543..2647    +  promoter       AmpR promoter: bla
   2648..3508    +  CDS            AmpR: β-lactamase; bla; confers resistance to ampicillin, carbenicillin, and related antibiotics
   3679..4267    +  rep_origin     ori: high-copy-number ColE1/pMB1/pBR322/pUC origin of replication
>Addgene plasmid #183433 | pOC2 Gria1-Halo KI | addgene full sequence | sequence record 360207 | Addgene NGS Result
ACGGTTCCTGGCCTTTTGCTGGCCTTTTGCTCACATGTATAACTTCGTATAGTATAAATTATACGAAGTT
ATGATCCGACGCCGCCATCTCTAGGCCCGCGCCGGCCCCCTCGCACAGACTTGTGGGAGAAGCTCGGCTA
CTCCCCTGCCCCGGTTAATTTGCATATAATATTTCCTAGTAACTATAGAGGCTTAATGTGCGATAAAAGA
CAGATAATCTGTTCTTTTTAATACTAGCTACATTTTACATGATAGGCTTGGATTTCTATAAGAGATACAA
ATACTAAATTATTATTTTAAAAAACAGCACACTCGAGAACTCACCCTAACTGTAAAGTTAGTATAACTTC
GTATAGTATAAATTATACGAAGTTATAAGCCTTGTGGGAGCCACAGGATTGTAACGTTTTAGAGCTAGAA
ATAGCAAGTTAAAATAAGGCTAGTCCGTTATCAACTTGAAAAAGTGGCACCGAGTCGGTGCTTTTTTGTT
TTAGAGCTAGAAATAGCAAGTTAAAATAAGGCTAGTCCGTTTTTAGCGCGTGCGCCAATTCTGCAGACAA
ATGGCTCTAGAAGCTTACCCGTTACAATCCTGTGGCTCCCGGCGCTAGCGGTAGCGGCTCCAGTAGATCT
GGGATGGCAGAAATCGGTACTGGCTTTCCATTCGACCCCCATTATGTGGAAGTCCTGGGCGAGCGCATGC
ACTACGTCGATGTTGGTCCGCGCGATGGCACCCCTGTGCTGTTCCTGCACGGTAACCCGACCTCCTCCTA
CGTGTGGCGCAACATCATCCCGCATGTTGCACCGACCCATCGCTGCATTGCTCCAGACCTGATCGGTATG
GGCAAATCCGACAAACCAGACCTGGGTTATTTCTTCGACGACCACGTCCGCTTCATGGATGCCTTCATCG
AAGCCCTGGGTCTGGAAGAGGTCGTCCTGGTCATTCACGACTGGGGCTCCGCTCTGGGTTTCCACTGGGC
CAAGCGCAATCCAGAGCGCGTCAAAGGTATTGCATTTATGGAGTTCATCCGCCCTATCCCGACCTGGGAC
GAATGGCCAGAATTTGCCCGCGAGACCTTCCAGGCCTTCCGCACCACCGACGTCGGCCGCAAGCTGATCA
TCGATCAGAACGTTTTTATCGAGGGTACGCTGCCGATGGGTGTCGTCCGCCCGCTGACTGAAGTCGAGAT
GGACCATTACCGCGAGCCGTTCCTGAATCCTGTTGACCGCGAGCCACTGTGGCGCTTCCCAAACGAGCTG
CCAATCGCCGGTGAGCCAGCGAACATCGTCGCGCTGGTCGAAGAATACATGGACTGGCTGCACCAGTCCC
CTGTCCCGAAGCTGCTGTTCTGGGGCACCCCAGGCGTTCTGATCCCACCGGCCGAAGCCGCTCGCCTGGC
CAAAAGCCTGCCTAACTGCAAGGCTGTGGACATCGGCCCGGGTCTGAATCTGCTGCAAGAAGACAACCCG
GACCTGATCGGCAGCGAGATCGCGCGCTGGCTGTCCACGCTCGAGATTTCCGGCTAAGCGCTCCCGTTAC
AATCCTGTGGCTCCCACGCGTTAACTTACGGTAAATGGCCCGGCGGCCGCAGGAACCCCTAGTGATGGAG
TTGGCCACTCCCTCTCTGCGCGCTCGCTCGCTCACTGAGGCCGGGCGACCAAAGGTCGCCCGACGCCCGG
GCTTTGCCCGGGCGGCCTCAGTGAGCGAGCGAGCGCGCAGCTGCCTGCAGGGGCGCCTGATGCGGTATTT
TCTCCTTACGCATCTGTGCGGTATTTCACACCGCATA
[95 nt withheld, positions 1788-1882]
T
[46 nt withheld, positions 1884-1929]
C
[141 nt withheld, positions 1931-2071]
CCTTTGACGTTGGAGTCCACGTTCTTT
[37 nt withheld, positions 2099-2135]
ACTCTATCTCGGGCTATTCTTTTGATTTATAAGGGATTTTGCCGATTTCGGTCTATTGGTTAAAAAATGA
GCTGATTTAACAAAAATTTAACGCGAATTTTAACAAAATATTAACGTTTACAATTTTATGGTGCACTCTC
AGTACAATCTGCTCTGATGCCGCATAGTTAAGCCAGCCCCGACACCCGCCAACACCCGCTGACGCGCCCT
GACGGGCTTGTCTGCTCCCGGCATCCGCTTACAGACAAGCTGTGACCGTCTCCGGGAGCTGCATGTGTCA
GAGGTTTTCACCGTCATCACCGAAACGCGCGAGACGAAAGGGCCTCGTGATACGCCTATTTTTATAGGTT
AATGTCATGATAATAATGGTTTCTTAGACGTCAGGTGGCACTTTTCGGGGAAATGTGCGCGGAACCCCTA
TTTGTTTATTTTTCTAAATACATTCAAATATGTATCCGCTCATGAGACAATAACCCTGATAAATGCTTCA
ATAATATTGAAAAAGGAAGAGTATGAGTATTCAACATTTCCGTGTCGCCCTTATTCCCTTTTTTGCGGCA
TTTTGCCTTCCTGTTTTTGCTCACCCAGAAACGCTGGTGAAAGTAAAAGATGCTGAAGATCAGTTGGGTG
CACGAGTGGGTTACATCGAACTGGATCTCAACAGCGGTAAGATCCTTGAGAGTTTTCGCCCCGAAGAACG
TTTTCCAATGATGAGCACTTTTAAAGTTCTGCTATGTGGCGCGGTATTATCCCGTATTGACGCCGGGCAA
GAGCAACTCGGTCGCCGCATACACTATTCTCAGAATGACTTGGTTGAGTACTCACCAGTCACAGAAAAGC
ATCTTACGGATGGCATGACAGTAAGAGAATTATGCAGTGCTGCCATAACCATGAGTGATAACACTGCGGC
CAACTTACTTCTGACAACGATCGGAGGACCGAAGGAGCTAACCGCTTTTTTGCACAACATGGGGGATCAT
GTAACTCGCCTTGATCGTTGGGAACCGGAGCTGAATGAAGCCATACCAAACGACGAGCGTGACACCACGA
TGCCTGTAGCAATGGCAACAACGTTGCGCAAACTATTAACTGGCGAACTACTTACTCTAGCTTCCCGGCA
ACAATTAATAGACTGGATGGAGGCGGATAAAGTTGCAGGACCACTTCTGCGCTCGGCCCTTCCGGCTGGC
TGGTTTATTGCTGATAAATCTGGAGCCGGTGAGCGTGGAAGCCGCGGTATCATTGCAGCACTGGGGCCAG
ATGGTAAGCCCTCCCGTATCGTAGTTATCTACACGACGGGGAGTCAGGCAACTATGGATGAACGAAATAG
ACAGATCGCTGAGATAGGTGCCTCACTGATTAAGCATTGGTAACTGTCAGACCAAGTTTACTCATATATA
CTTTAGATTGATTTAAAACTTCATTTTTAATTTAAAAGGATCTAGGTGAAGATCCTTTTTGATAATCTCA
TGACCAAAATCCCTTAACGTGAGTTTTCGTTCCACTGAGCGTCAGACCCCGTAGAAAAGATCAAAGGATC
TTCTTGAGATCCTTTTTTTCTGCGCGTAATCTGCTGCTTGCAAACAAAAAAACCACCGCTACCAGCGGTG
GTTTGTTTGCCGGATCAAGAGCTACCAACTCTTTTTCCGAAGGTAACTGGCTTCAGCAGAGCGCAGATAC
CAAATACTGTTCTTCTAGTGTAGCCGTAGTTAGGCCACCACTTCAAGAACTCTGTAGCACCGCCTACATA
CCTCGCTCTGCTAATCCTGTTACCAGTGGCTGCTGCCAGTGGCGATAAGTCGTGTCTTACCGGGTTGGAC
TCAAGACGATAGTTACCGGATAAGGCGCAGCGGTCGGGCTGAACGGGGGGTTCGTGCACACAGCCCAGCT
TGGAGCGAACGACCTACACCGAACTGAGATACCTACAGCGTGAGCTATGAGAAAGCGCCACGCTTCCCGA
AGGGAGAAAGGCGGACAGGTATCCGGTAAGCGGCAGGGTCGGAACAGGAGAGCGCACGAGGGAGCTTCCA
GGGGGAAACGCCTGGTATCTTTATAGTCCTGTCGGGTTTCGCCACCTCTGACTTGAGCGTCGATTTTTGT
GATGCTCGTCAGGGGGGCGGAGCCTATGGAAAAACGCCAGCAACGCGGCCTTTTT
